Addgene plasmid #247999: pET28-hisSumo-KE-Des27.3
Purpose: Expression of synthetic Kemp eliminase (Des27.3)
Depositing lab: Sarel Fleishman. Depositing organization: Weizmann Institute of Science. Publication: Complete computational design of high-efficiency Kemp elimination enzymes. Listov D, Vos E, Hoffka G, Hoch SY, Berg A, Hamer-Rogotner S, Dym O, Kamerlin SCL, Fleishman SJ. Nature. 2025 Jul;643(8074):1421-1427. doi: 10.1038/s41586-025-09136-2. Epub 2025 Jun 18. PubMed 40533551.
Backbone
  Vector backbone: pET28
  Vector type: Bacterial Expression
Growth in bacteria
  Bacterial resistance: Kanamycin, 50 μg/mL
  Growth temperature: 37°C
  Growth strain: DH5alpha
  Copy number: High Copy
Gene/Insert
  Gene/Insert name: KE-Des27.3
  Species: Synthetic
  Promoter: T7
  Tag / fusion protein: 12xHis-bdSumo (N terminal on insert)
  Cloning method: Golden Gate
Terms and licenses: Academic/Nonprofit Terms; Industry Terms: Not Available to Industry
How to cite: pET28-hisSumo-KE-Des27.3 was a gift from Sarel Fleishman (Addgene plasmid # 247999 ; http://n2t.net/addgene:247999 ; RRID:Addgene_247999)
