[The description below was written by a language model from this plasmid's Addgene catalogue record and pLannotate feature annotations shown in this document.]
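Description:
pET28-hisSumo-KE-Des27.3 is a bacterial expression plasmid of about 6.3 kb, built on the pET28 backbone, for producing a computationally designed synthetic Kemp eliminase, variant Des27.3, in E. coli. It is selected with kanamycin through an aminoglycoside phosphotransferase (KanR) gene and replicates from a ColE1/pMB1-type origin. The catalogue lists it as high copy, although the feature table also shows the rop gene and bom region typical of pBR322-derived pET vectors. An f1 origin is present as well. Short fragments annotated as tetracycline resistance, a partial AmpR promoter and a predicted E. coli ORF appear to be backbone remnants rather than functional elements.

The expression cassette follows the standard pET arrangement. A T7 promoter is followed directly by a lac operator and the strong T7 gene 10 ribosome binding site, with a T7 terminator downstream and a plasmid-borne lacI gene supplying the repressor. Transcription therefore depends on a host that provides T7 RNA polymerase and is induced by IPTG. The insert, assembled by Golden Gate cloning, carries an N-terminal 12xHis-bdSUMO fusion. The histidine tag allows metal-affinity purification, and SUMO fusions are generally used to aid solubility and allow removal of the tag by a SUMO-specific protease. The automated annotation detects the SUMO module only as a fragment resembling rice SUMO1, which is consistent with the plant-derived bdSUMO named in the catalogue. It does not annotate the His tag or the synthetic Kemp eliminase coding sequence, which presumably lies between the SUMO segment and the terminator. The small "SET1" hit just upstream of the terminator is probably vector sequence. The plasmid is intended for recombinant production of the designed enzyme.
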