Features (pLannotate 1.2.2; 18 found; start..end, strand, type, name):
     10..59      +  CDS            SET1 (fragment): solubility-enhancement tag derived from T7 phage gene 10B
     67..114     +  terminator     T7 terminator: transcription terminator for bacteriophage T7 RNA polymerase
    151..579     +  rep_origin     f1 ori (sequence partly withheld): f1 bacteriophage origin of replication; arrow indicates direction of (+) strand synthesis
    632..689     +  promoter       AmpR promoter (fragment): bla
    698..1513    -  CDS            KanR: aminoglycoside phosphotransferase; aph(3')-Ia; confers resistance to kanamycin in bacteria or G418 (Geneticin®) in eukaryotes
   1635..2223    +  rep_origin     ori: high-copy-number ColE1/pMB1/pBR322/pUC origin of replication
   2409..2548    -  misc_feature   bom: basis of mobility region from pBR322
   2650..2841    -  CDS            rop: Rop protein, which maintains plasmids at low copy number; rop
   2858..3238    +  CDS            YPB1_ECOLX: Protein predicted: Swiss-Prot protein existence level 4. From Escherichia coli.
   3310..3601    -  CDS            TcR (fragment): tetracycline efflux protein; tet; confers resistance to tetracycline
   3616..3637    -  protein_bind   CAP binding site: CAP binding activates transcription in the presence of cAMP. E. coli catabolite activator protein
   3650..4732    -  CDS            lacI: lac repressor; lacI; The lac repressor binds to the lac operator to inhibit transcription in E. coli. This inhibition can be relieved by adding lactose or isopropyl-β-D-thiogalactopyranoside (IPTG).
   4733..4810    -  promoter       lacI promoter: lacI
   4818..5097    -  CDS            TcR (fragment): tetracycline efflux protein; tet; confers resistance to tetracycline
   5119..5137    +  promoter       T7 promoter: promoter for bacteriophage T7 RNA polymerase
   5138..5162    +  protein_bind   lac operator: The lac repressor binds to the lac operator to inhibit transcription in E. coli. This inhibition can be relieved by adding lactose or isopropyl-β-D-thiogalactopyranoside (IPTG). lac repressor encoded by lacI
   5177..5199    +  RBS            RBS: efficient ribosome binding site from bacteriophage T7 gene 10 (Olins and Rangwala, 1989)
   5287..5571    +  CDS            SUMO1 (fragment): SUMO1_ORYSJ - Also known as SMT3, SUM1. Experimental evidence at protein level: Swiss-Prot protein existence level 1. Ubiquitin-like protein which can be covalently attached to target lysines as a monomer. Does not seem to be involved in protein degradation and may function as an antagonist of ubiquitin in the degradation process (By similarity). From Oryza sativa subsp. japonica (Rice).
>Addgene plasmid #247999 | pET28-hisSumo-KE-Des27.3 | addgene full sequence | sequence record 494357 | Addgene NGS Result
TGAGATCCGGCTGCTAACAAAGCCCGAAAGGAAGCTGAGTTGGCTGCTGCCACCGCTGAGCAATAACTAG
CATAACCCCTTGGGGCCTCTAAACGGGTCTTGAGGGGTTTTTTGCTGAAAGGAGGAACTATATCCGGATT
GGCGAATGGG
[124 nt withheld, positions 151-274]
C
[91 nt withheld, positions 276-366]
A
[49 nt withheld, positions 368-416]
CCTTTGACGTTGGAGTCCACGTTCTTT
[37 nt withheld, positions 444-480]
ACCCTATCTCGGTCTATTCTTTTGATTTATAAGGGATTTTGCCGATTTCGGCCTATTGGTTAAAAAATGA
GCTGATTTAACAAAAATTTAACGCGAATTTTAACAAAATATTAACGCTTACAATTTAGGTGGCACTTTTC
GGGGAAATGTGCGCGGAACCCCTATTTGTTTATTTTTCTAAATACATTCAAATATGTATCCGCTCATGAA
TTAATTCTTAGAAAAACTCATCGAGCATCAAATGAAACTGCAATTTATTCATATCAGGATTATCAATACC
ATATTTTTGAAAAAGCCGTTTCTGTAATGAAGGAGAAAACTCACCGAGGCAGTTCCATAGGATGGCAAGA
TCCTGGTATCGGTCTGCGATTCCGACTCGTCCAACATCAATACAACCTATTAATTTCCCCTCGTCAAAAA
TAAGGTTATCAAGTGAGAAATCACCATGAGTGACGACTGAATCCGGTGAGAATGGCAAAAGTTTATGCAT
TTCTTTCCAGACTTGTTCAACAGGCCAGCCATTACGCTCGTCATCAAAATCACTCGCATCAACCAAACCG
TTATTCATTCGTGATTGCGCCTGAGCGAGACGAAATACGCGATCGCTGTTAAAAGGACAATTACAAACAG
GAATCGAATGCAACCGGCGCAGGAACACTGCCAGCGCATCAACAATATTTTCACCTGAATCAGGATATTC
TTCTAATACCTGGAATGCTGTTTTCCCGGGGATCGCAGTGGTGAGTAACCATGCATCATCAGGAGTACGG
ATAAAATGCTTGATGGTCGGAAGAGGCATAAATTCCGTCAGCCAGTTTAGTCTGACCATCTCATCTGTAA
CATCATTGGCAACGCTACCTTTGCCATGTTTCAGAAACAACTCTGGCGCATCGGGCTTCCCATACAATCG
ATAGATTGTCGCACCTGATTGCCCGACATTATCGCGAGCCCATTTATACCCATATAAATCAGCATCCATG
TTGGAATTTAATCGCGGCCTAGAGCAAGACGTTTCCCGTTGAATATGGCTCATAACACCCCTTGTATTAC
TGTTTATGTAAGCAGACAGTTTTATTGTTCATGACCAAAATCCCTTAACGTGAGTTTTCGTTCCACTGAG
CGTCAGACCCCGTAGAAAAGATCAAAGGATCTTCTTGAGATCCTTTTTTTCTGCGCGTAATCTGCTGCTT
GCAAACAAAAAAACCACCGCTACCAGCGGTGGTTTGTTTGCCGGATCAAGAGCTACCAACTCTTTTTCCG
AAGGTAACTGGCTTCAGCAGAGCGCAGATACCAAATACTGTCCTTCTAGTGTAGCCGTAGTTAGGCCACC
ACTTCAAGAACTCTGTAGCACCGCCTACATACCTCGCTCTGCTAATCCTGTTACCAGTGGCTGCTGCCAG
TGGCGATAAGTCGTGTCTTACCGGGTTGGACTCAAGACGATAGTTACCGGATAAGGCGCAGCGGTCGGGC
TGAACGGGGGGTTCGTGCACACAGCCCAGCTTGGAGCGAACGACCTACACCGAACTGAGATACCTACAGC
GTGAGCTATGAGAAAGCGCCACGCTTCCCGAAGGGAGAAAGGCGGACAGGTATCCGGTAAGCGGCAGGGT
CGGAACAGGAGAGCGCACGAGGGAGCTTCCAGGGGGAAACGCCTGGTATCTTTATAGTCCTGTCGGGTTT
CGCCACCTCTGACTTGAGCGTCGATTTTTGTGATGCTCGTCAGGGGGGCGGAGCCTATGGAAAAACGCCA
GCAACGCGGCCTTTTTACGGTTCCTGGCCTTTTGCTGGCCTTTTGCTCACATGTTCTTTCCTGCGTTATC
CCCTGATTCTGTGGATAACCGTATTACCGCCTTTGAGTGAGCTGATACCGCTCGCCGCAGCCGAACGACC
GAGCGCAGCGAGTCAGTGAGCGAGGAAGCGGAAGAGCGCCTGATGCGGTATTTTCTCCTTACGCATCTGT
GCGGTATTTCACACCGCAATGGTGCACTCTCAGTACAATCTGCTCTGATGCCGCATAGTTAAGCCAGTAT
ACACTCCGCTATCGCTACGTGACTGGGTCATGGCTGCGCCCCGACACCCGCCAACACCCGCTGACGCGCC
CTGACGGGCTTGTCTGCTCCCGGCATCCGCTTACAGACAAGCTGTGACCGTCTCCGGGAGCTGCATGTGT
CAGAGGTTTTCACCGTCATCACCGAAACGCGCGAGGCAGCTGCGGTAAAGCTCATCAGCGTGGTCGTGAA
GCGATTCACAGATGTCTGCCTGTTCATCCGCGTCCAGCTCGTTGAGTTTCTCCAGAAGCGTTAATGTCTG
GCTTCTGATAAAGCGGGCCATGTTAAGGGCGGTTTTTTCCTGTTTGGTCACTGATGCCTCCGTGTAAGGG
GGATTTCTGTTCATGGGGGTAATGATACCGATGAAACGAGAGAGGATGCTCACGATACGGGTTACTGATG
ATGAACATGCCCGGTTACTGGAACGTTGTGAGGGTAAACAACTGGCGGTATGGATGCGGCGGGACCAGAG
AAAAATCACTCAGGGTCAATGCCAGCGCTTCGTTAATACAGATGTAGGTGTTCCACAGGGTAGCCAGCAG
CATCCTGCGATGCAGATCCGGAACATAATGGTGCAGGGCGCTGACTTCCGCGTTTCCAGACTTTACGAAA
CACGGAAACCGAAGACCATTCATGTTGTTGCTCAGGTCGCAGACGTTTTGCAGCAGCAGTCGCTTCACGT
TCGCTCGCGTATCGGTGATTCATTCTGCTAACCAGTAAGGCAACCCCGCCAGCCTAGCCGGGTCCTCAAC
GACAGGAGCACGATCATGCGCACCCGTGGGGCCGCCATGCCGGCGATAATGGCCTGCTTCTCGCCGAAAC
GTTTGGTGGCGGGACCAGTGACGAAGGCTTGAGCGAGGGCGTGCAAGATTCCGAATACCGCAAGCGACAG
GCCGATCATCGTCGCGCTCCAGCGAAAGCGGTCCTCGCCGAAAATGACCCAGAGCGCTGCCGGCACCTGT
CCTACGAGTTGCATGATAAAGAAGACAGTCATAAGTGCGGCGACGATAGTCATGCCCCGCGCCCACCGGA
AGGAGCTGACTGGGTTGAAGGCTCTCAAGGGCATCGGTCGAGATCCCGGTGCCTAATGAGTGAGCTAACT
TACATTAATTGCGTTGCGCTCACTGCCCGCTTTCCAGTCGGGAAACCTGTCGTGCCAGCTGCATTAATGA
ATCGGCCAACGCGCGGGGAGAGGCGGTTTGCGTATTGGGCGCCAGGGTGGTTTTTCTTTTCACCAGTGAG
ACGGGCAACAGCTGATTGCCCTTCACCGCCTGGCCCTGAGAGAGTTGCAGCAAGCGGTCCACGCTGGTTT
GCCCCAGCAGGCGAAAATCCTGTTTGATGGTGGTTAACGGCGGGATATAACATGAGCTGTCTTCGGTATC
GTCGTATCCCACTACCGAGATATCCGCACCAACGCGCAGCCCGGACTCGGTAATGGCGCGCATTGCGCCC
AGCGCCATCTGATCGTTGGCAACCAGCATCGCAGTGGGAACGATGCCCTCATTCAGCATTTGCATGGTTT
GTTGAAAACCGGACATGGCACTCCAGTCGCCTTCCCGTTCCGCTATCGGCTGAATTTGATTGCGAGTGAG
ATATTTATGCCAGCCAGCCAGACGCAGACGCGCCGAGACAGAACTTAATGGGCCCGCTAACAGCGCGATT
TGCTGGTGACCCAATGCGACCAGATGCTCCACGCCCAGTCGCGTACCGTCTTCATGGGAGAAAATAATAC
TGTTGATGGGTGTCTGGTCAGAGACATCAAGAAATAACGCCGGAACATTAGTGCAGGCAGCTTCCACAGC
AATGGCATCCTGGTCATCCAGCGGATAGTTAATGATCAGCCCACTGACGCGTTGCGCGAGAAGATTGTGC
ACCGCCGCTTTACAGGCTTCGACGCCGCTTCGTTCTACCATCGACACCACCACGCTGGCACCCAGTTGAT
CGGCGCGAGATTTAATCGCCGCGACAATTTGCGACGGCGCGTGCAGGGCCAGACTGGAGGTGGCAACGCC
AATCAGCAACGACTGTTTGCCCGCCAGTTGTTGTGCCACGCGGTTGGGAATGTAATTCAGCTCCGCCATC
GCCGCTTCCACTTTTTCCCGCGTTTTCGCAGAAACGTGGCTGGCCTGGTTCACCACGCGGGAAACGGTCT
GATAAGAGACACCGGCATACTCTGCGACATCGTATAACGTTACTGGTTTCACATTCACCACCCTGAATTG
ACTCTCTTCCGGGCGCTATCATGCCATACCGCGAAAGGTTTTGCGCCATTCGATGGTGTCCGGGATCTCG
ACGCTCTCCCTTATGCGACTCCTGCATTAGGAAGCAGCCCAGTAGTAGGTTGAGGCCGTTGAGCACCGCC
GCCGCAAGGAATGGTGCATGCAAGGAGATGGCGCCCAACAGTCCCCCGGCCACGGGGCCTGCCACCATAC
CCACGCCGAAACAAGCGCTCATGAGCCCGAAGTGGCGAGCCCGATCTTCCCCATCGGTGATGTCGGCGAT
ATAGGCGCCAGCAACCGCACCTGTGGCGCCGGTGATGCCGGCCACGATGCGTCCGGCGTAGAGGATCGAG
ATCTCGATCCCGCGAAATTAATACGACTCACTATAGGGGAATTGTGAGCGGATAACAATTCCCCTCTAGA
AATAATTTTGTTTAACTTTAAGAAGGAGATATACCATGAGCAAGCATCACCATCATTCAGGCCATCACCA
TACCGGACACCACCATCATTCAGGCAGTCATCACCATTCCGGATCTGCTGCGGGTGGCGAAGAAGATAAG
AAACCGGCAGGTGGCGAAGGTGGCGGTGCCCATATCAACCTGAAAGTGAAAGGTCAAGACGGCAACGAAG
TCTTTTTCCGCATCAAACGTTCTACCCAGCTGAAAAAGCTGATGAACGCATACTGTGACCGTCAGTCTGT
AGACATGACCGCAATTGCTTTCCTGTTTGATGGTCGTCGCCTGCGTGCGGAACAGACCCCGGATGAACTG
GAGATGGAAGATGGCGACGAAATCGACGCAATGCTTCATCAGACTGGTGGCATGCCGAGCGCGCTGGATG
CGATTGTGGCGGATGTACGTGAGGATGTTGCCGCCCGTGAGGCCGTAGTCCCTTTTGACGAGATTAAGGA
ACGTGCCGCCCGTGCACCCCCGCCACGTGACGTCTTAGCAGCCTTACGTGCACCCGGTGTAGGAATCATC
GCACTCTACTTACGTAAGTCACCATCTGGTCTCGACGTTGAGCGTGACCCTATCGAGTACGCCAAGACGG
CCGAGAAGTACGCTGTTGCACTTGTTGTCTACACTGACGAGAAGTACTGGAATGGGTCGTACGAGGACTT
AGAGAAGATCCGTTCCGCCGTTGACATCCCCGTAATCTGTTTCGACTACATCGTTGACCCTTACCAAATC
TACCTTGCTCGTGCTTACCAAGCCGACGCTATCGTCTTAATCTTATCAGTTTTGGACGACGAGCAATACC
GTCAACTCGCAGCCGTTGCACACTCACTTAATATGGGTGTAATCGTAGACGTACACACTGAGGAAGAGTT
AGAGCGTGCCCTTAAGGCAGGTGCCGAGATCATCGGTATCGTTAATCAAGACCTCAAGACATTCGAGGTC
GACCGTAATACTGCAGAGCGTCTTGGTCGTTTGGCACGTGAGCGTGGGTTCACAGGTGTCTTGTTAGCCG
TTGGTGGTTACTCAACAAAGGAAGAGCTCAAGTCGATGCGTGGTCTCTTCGACGCCGTCTTGATCGGAGA
GTCCTTGATGCGTGCCCCGGATCCGGAAAAAGCGATTCGCGAACTGGTGGGCTAATAA
